>Addgene plasmid #14278 | pAG303GPD-ECFP-ccdB | depositor full sequence | sequence record 7941 | Author sequence
TCGCGCGTTTCGGTGATGACGGTGAAAACCTCTGACACATGCAGCTCCCGGAGACGGTCACAGCTTGTCT
GTAAGCGGATGCCGGGAGCAGACAAGCCCGTCAGGGCGCGTCAGCGGGTGTTGGCGGGTGTCGGGGCTGG
CTTAACTATGCGGCATCAGAGCAGATTGTACTGAGAGTGCACCATAATTCCGTTTTAAGAGCTTGGTGAG
CGCTAGGAGTCACTGCCAGGTATCGTTTGAACACGGCATTAGTCAGGGAAGTCATAACACAGTCCTTTCC
CGCAATTTTCTTTTTCTATTACTCTTGGCCTCCTCTAGTACACTCTATATTTTTTTATGCCTCGGTAATG
ATTTTCATTTTTTTTTTTCCACCTAGCGGATGACTCTTTTTTTTTCTTAGCGATTGGCATTATCACATAA
TGAATTATACATTATATAAAGTAATGTGATTTCTTCGAAGAATATACTAAAAAATGAGCAGGCAAGATAA
ACGAAGGCAAAGATGACAGAGCAGAAAGCCCTAGTAAAGCGTATTACAAATGAAACCAAGATTCAGATTG
CGATCTCTTTAAAGGGTGGTCCCCTAGCGATAGAGCACTCGATCTTCCCAGAAAAAGAGGCAGAAGCAGT
AGCAGAACAGGCCACACAATCGCAAGTGATTAACGTCCACACAGGTATAGGGTTTCTGGACCATATGATA
CATGCTCTGGCCAAGCATTCCGGCTGGTCGCTAATCGTTGAGTGCATTGGTGACTTACACATAGACGACC
ATCACACCACTGAAGACTGCGGGATTGCTCTCGGTCAAGCTTTTAAAGAGGCCCTACTGGCGCGTGGAGT
AAAAAGGTTTGGATCAGGATTTGCGCCTTTGGATGAGGCACTTTCCAGAGCGGTGGTAGATCTTTCGAAC
AGGCCGTACGCAGTTGTCGAACTTGGTTTGCAAAGGGAGAAAGTAGGAGATCTCTCTTGCGAGATGATCC
CGCATTTTCTTGAAAGCTTTGCAGAGGCTAGCAGAATTACCCTCCACGTTGATTGTCTGCGAGGCAAGAA
TGATCATCACCGTAGTGAGAGTGCGTTCAAGGCTCTTGCGGTTGCCATAAGAGAAGCCACCTCGCCCAAT
GGTACCAACGATGTTCCCTCCACCAAAGGTGTTCTTATGTAGTGACACCGATTATTTAAAGCTGCAGCAT
ACGATATATATACATGTGTATATATGTATACCTATGAATGTCAGTAAGTATGTATACGAACAGTATGATA
CTGAAGATGACAAGGTAATGCATCATTCTATACGTGTCATTCTGAACGAGGCGCGCTTTCCTTTTTTCTT
TTTGCTTTTTCTTTTTTTTTCTCTTGAACTCGACGGATCATATGCGGTGTGAAATACCGCACAGATGCGT
AAGGAGAAAATACCGCATCAGGAAATTGTAAACGTTAATATTTTGTTAAAATTCGCGTTAAATTTTTGTT
AAATCAGCTCATTTTTTAACCAATAGGCCGAAATCGGCAAAATCCCTTATAAATCAAAAGAATAGACCGA
GATAGGGT
[37 nt withheld, positions 1549-1585]
AAAGAACGTGGACTCCAACGTCAAAGG
[49 nt withheld, positions 1613-1661]
T
[91 nt withheld, positions 1663-1753]
G
[124 nt withheld, positions 1755-1878]
CGCGCCATTCGCCATTCAGGCTGCGCAACTGTTGGGAAGGGCGATCGGTGCGGGCCTCTTCGCTATTACG
CCAGCTGGCGAAGGGGGGATGTGCTGCAAGGCGATTAAGTTGGGTAACGCCAGGGTTTTCCCAGTCACGA
CGTTGTAAAACGACGGCCAGTGAATTGTAATACGACTCACTATAGGGCGAATTGGAGCTCTTCGAGTTTA
TCATTATCAATACTCGCCATTTCAAAGAATACGTAAATAATTAATAGTAGTGATTTTCCTAACTTTATTT
AGTCAAAAAATTAGCCTTTTAATTCTGCTGTAACCCGTACATGCCCAAAATAGGGGGCGGGTTACACAGA
ATATATAACACCGAAGGTGCCTGGGTGAACAGGTTTATTCCTGGCATCCACTAAATATAATGGAGCCCGC
TTTTTAAGCTGGCATCCAGAAAAAAAAAGAATCCCAGCACCAAAATATTGTTTTCTTCACCAACCATCAG
TTCATAGGTCCATTCTCTTAGCGCAACTACAGAGAACAGGGGCACAAACAGGCAAAAAACGGGCACAACC
TCAATGGAGTGATGCAACCTGCCTGGAGTAAATGATGACACAAGGCAATTGACCCACGCATGTATCTATC
TCATTTTCTTACACCTTCTATTACCTTCTGCTCTCTCTGATTTGGAAAAAGCTGAAAAAAAAGGTTGAAA
CCAGTTCCCTGAAATTATTCCCCTACTTGACTAATAAGTATATAAAGACGGTAGGTATTGATTGTAATTC
TGTAAATCTATTTCTTAAACTTCTTAAATTCTACTTTTATAGTTAGTCTTTTTTTTAGTTTTAAAACACC
AGAACTTAGTTTCGACGGATTCTAGAACTAGTGGATCCCCCGGGACAAAATGGTGAGCAAGGGCGAGGAG
CTGTTCACCGGGGTGGTGCCCATCCTGGTCGAGCTGGACGGCGACGTAAACGGCCACAAGTTCAGCGTGT
CCGGCGAGGGCGAGGGCGATGCCACCTACGGCAAGCTGACCCTGAAGTTCATCTGCACCACCGGCAAGCT
GCCCGTGCCCTGGCCCACCCTCGTGACCACCCTGACCTGGGGCGTGCAGTGCTTCAGCCGCTACCCCGAC
CACATGAAGCAGCACGACTTCTTCAAGTCCGCCATGCCCGAAGGCTACGTCCAGGAGCGCACCATCTTCT
TCAAGGACGACGGCAACTACAAGACCCGCGCCGAGGTGAAGTTCGAGGGCGACACCCTGGTGAACCGCAT
CGAGCTGAAGGGCATCGACTTCAAGGAGGACGGCAACATCCTGGGGCACAAGCTGGAGTACAACTACATC
AGCCACAACGTCTATATCACCGCCGACAAGCAGAAGAACGGCATCAAGGCCAACTTCAAGATCCGCCACA
ACATCGAGGACGGCAGCGTGCAGCTCGCCGACCACTACCAGCAGAACACCCCCATCGGCGACGGCCCCGT
GCTGCTGCCCGACAACCACTACCTGAGCACCCAGTCCGCCCTGAGCAAAGACCCCAACGAGAAGCGCGAT
CACATGGTCCTGCTGGAGTTCGTGACCGCCGCCGGGATCACTCTCGGCATGGACGAGCTGTACAAGGGTG
GACCAGGTGGTGGACATCAAACAAGTTTGTACAAAAAAGCTGAACGAGAAACGTAAAATGATATAAATAT
CAATATATTAAATTAGATTTTGCATAAAAAACAGACTACATAATACTGTAAAACACAACATATCCAGTCA
CTATGGCGGCCGCATTAGGCACCCCAGGCTTTACACTTTATGCTTCCGGCTCGTATAATGTGTGGATTTT
GAGTTAGGATCCGTCGAGATTTTCAGGAGCTAAGGAAGCTAAAATGGAGAAAAAAATCACTGGATATACC
ACCGTTGATATATCCCAATGGCATCGTAAAGAACATTTTGAGGCATTTCAGTCAGTTGCTCAATGTACCT
ATAACCAGACCGTTCAGCTGGATATTACGGCCTTTTTAAAGACCGTAAAGAAAAATAAGCACAAGTTTTA
TCCGGCCTTTATTCACATTCTTGCCCGCCTGATGAATGCTCATCCGGAATTCCGTATGGCAATGAAAGAC
GGTGAGCTGGTGATATGGGATAGTGTTCACCCTTGTTACACCGTTTTCCATGAGCAAACTGAAACGTTTT
CATCGCTCTGGAGTGAATACCACGACGATTTCCGGCAGTTTCTACACATATATTCGCAAGATGTGGCGTG
TTACGGTGAAAACCTGGCCTATTTCCCTAAAGGGTTTATTGAGAATATGTTTTTCGTCTCAGCCAATCCC
TGGGTGAGTTTCACCAGTTTTGATTTAAACGTGGCCAATATGGACAACTTCTTCGCCCCCGTTTTCACCA
TGGGCAAATATTATACGCAAGGCGACAAGGTGCTGATGCCGCTGGCGATTCAGGTTCATCATGCCGTCTG
TGATGGCTTCCATGTCGGCAGAATGCTTAATGAATTACAACAGTACTGCGATGAGTGGCAGGGCGGGGCG
TAAACGCCGCGTGGATCCGGCTTACTAAAAGCCAGATAACAGTATGCGTATTTGCGCGCTGATTTTTGCG
GTATAAGAATATATACTGATATGTATACCCGAAGTATGTCAAAAAGAGGTATGCTATGAAGCAGCGTATT
ACAGTGACAGTTGACAGCGACAGCTATCAGTTGCTCAAGGCATATATGATGTCAATATCTCCGGTCTGGT
AAGCACAACCATGCAGAATGAAGCCCGTCGTCTGCGTGCCGAACGCTGGAAAGCGGAAAATCAGGAAGGG
ATGGCTGAGGTCGCCCGGTTTATTGAAATGAACGGCTCTTTTGCTGACGAGAACAGGGGCTGGTGAAATG
CAGTTTAAGGTTTACACCTATAAAAGAGAGAGCCGTTATCGTCTGTTTGTGGATGTACAGAGTGATATTA
TTGACACGCCCGGGCGACGGATGGTGATCCCCCTGGCCAGTGCACGTCTGCTGTCAGATAAAGTCTCCCG
TGAACTTTACCCGGTGGTGCATATCGGGGATGAAAGCTGGCGCATGATGACCACCGATATGGCCAGTGTG
CCGGTCTCCGTTATCGGGGAAGAAGTGGCTGATCTCAGCCACCGCGAAAATGACATCAAAAACGCCATTA
ACCTGATGTTCTGGGGAATATAAATGTCAGGCTCCCTTATACACAGCCAGTCTGCAGGTCGACCATAGTG
ACTGGATATGTTGTGTTTTACAGTATTATGTAGTCTGTTTTTTATGCAAAATCTAATTTAATATATTGAT
ATTTATATCATTTTACGTTTCTCGTTCAGCTTTCTTGTACAAAGTGGTTCGATGTCATGTAATTAGTTAT
GTCACGCTTACATTCACGCCCTCCCCCCACATCCGCTCTAACCGAAAAGGAAGGAGTTAGACAACCTGAA
GTCTAGGTCCCTATTTATTTTTTTATAGTTATGTTAGTATTAAGAACGTTATTTATATTTCAAATTTTTC
TTTTTTTTCTGTACAGACGCGTGTACGCATGTAACATTATACTGAAAACCTTGCTTGAGAAGGTTTTGGG
ACGCTCGAAGGCTTTAATTTGCGGCCGGTACCCAGCTTTTGTTCCCTTTAGTGAGGGTTAATTCCGAGCT
TGGCGTAATCATGGTCATAGCTGTTTCCTGTGTGAAATTGTTATCCGCTCACAATTCCACACAACATAGG
AGCCGGAAGCATAAAGTGTAAAGCCTGGGGTGCCTAATGAGTGAGGTAACTCACATTAATTGCGTTGCGC
TCACTGCCCGCTTTCCAGTCGGGAAACCTGTCGTGCCAGCTGCATTAATGAATCGGCCAACGCGCGGGGA
GAGGCGGTTTGCGTATTGGGCGCTCTTCCGCTTCCTCGCTCACTGACTCGCTGCGCTCGGTCGTTCGGCT
GCGGCGAGCGGTATCAGCTCACTCAAAGGCGGTAATACGGTTATCCACAGAATCAGGGGATAACGCAGGA
AAGAACATGTGAGCAAAAGGCCAGCAAAAGGCCAGGAACCGTAAAAAGGCCGCGTTGCTGGCGTTTTTCC
ATAGGCTCGGCCCCCCTGACGAGCATCACAAAAATCGACGCTCAAGTCAGAGGTGGCGAAACCCGACAGG
ACTATAAAGATACCAGGCGTTCCCCCCTGGAAGCTCCCTCGTGCGCTCTCCTGTTCCGACCCTGCCGCTT
ACCGGATACCTGTCCGCCTTTCTCCCTTCGGGAAGCGTGGCGCTTTCTCAATGCTCACGCTGTAGGTATC
TCAGTTCGGTGTAGGTCGTTCGCTCCAAGCTGGGCTGTGTGCACGAACCCCCCGTTCAGCCCGACCGCTG
CGCCTTATCCGGTAACTATCGTCTTGAGTCCAACCCGGTAAGACACGACTTATCGCCACTGGCAGCAGCC
ACTGGTAACAGGATTAGCAGAGCGAGGTATGTAGGCGGTGCTACAGAGTTCTTGAAGTGGTGGCCTAACT
ACGGCTACACTAGAAGGACAGTATTTGGTATCTGCGCTCTGCTGAAGCCAGTTACCTTCGGAAAAAGAGT
TGGTAGCTCTTGATCCGGCAAACAAACCACCGCTGGTAGCGGTGGTTTTTTTGTTTGCAAGCAGCAGATT
ACGCGCAGAAAAAAAGGATCTCAAGAAGATCCTTTGATCTTTTCTACGGGGTCTGACGCTCAGTGGAACG
AAAACTCACGTTAAGGGATTTTGGTCATGAGATTATCAAAAAGGATCTTCACCTAGATCCTTTTAAATTA
AAAATGAAGTTTTAAATCAATCTAAAGTATATATGAGTAAACTTGGTCTGACAGTTACCAATGCTTAATC
AGTGAGGCACCTATCTCAGCGATCTGTCTATTTCGTTCATCCATAGTTGCCTGACTGCCCGTCGTGTAGA
TAACTACGATACGGGAGGGCTTACCATCTGGCCCCAGTGCTGCAATGATACCGCGAGACCCACGCTCACC
GGCTCCAGATTTATCAGCAATAAACCAGCCAGCCGGAAGGGCCGAGCGCAGAAGTGGTCCTGCAACTTTA
TCCGCCTCCATCCAGTCTATTAATTGTTGCCGGGAAGCTAGAGTAAGTAGTTCGCCAGTTAATAGTTTGC
GCAACGTTGTTGCCATTGCTACAGGCATCGTGGTGTCACGCTCGTCGTTTGGTATGGCTTCATTCAGCTC
CGGTTCCCAACGATCAAGGCGAGTTACATGATCCCCCATGTTGTGAAAAAAAGCGGTTAGCTCCTTCGGT
CCTCCGATCGTTGTCAGAAGTAAGTTGGCCGCAGTGTTATCACTCATGGTTATGGCAGCACTGCATAATT
CTCTTACTGTCATGCCATCCGTAAGATGCTTTTCTGTGACTGGTGAGTACTCAACCAAGTCATTCTGAGA
ATAGTGTATGCGGCGACCGAGTTGCTCTTGCCCGGCGTCAATACGGGATAATACCGCGCCACATAGCAGA
ACTTTAAAAGTGCTCATCATTGGAAAACGTTCTTCGGGGCGAAAACTCTCAAGGATCTTACCGCTGTTGA
GATCCAGTTCGATGTAACCCACTCGTGCACCCAACTGATCTTCAGCATCTTTTACTTTCACCAGCGTTTC
TGGGTGAGCAAAAACAGGAAGGCAAAATGCCGCAAAAAAGGGAATAAGGGCGACACGGAAATGTTGAATA
CTCATACTCTTCCTTTTTCAATATTATTGAAGCATTTATCAGGGTTATTGTCTCATGAGCGGATACATAT
TTGAATGTATTTAGAAAAATAAACAAATAGGGGTTCCGCGCACATTTCCCCGAAAAGTGCCACCTGACGT
CTTATTATCATGACATTAACCTATAAAAATAGGCGTATCACGAGGCCCTTTCGTC
Features (pLannotate 1.2.2; 29 found; start..end, strand, type, name):
    137..186     +  misc_feature   bom (fragment): basis of mobility region from pBR322
    191..265     -  CDS            MRM1 (fragment): MRM1_YEAST - Also known as PET56 From Saccharomyces cerevisiae (strain ATCC 204508 / S288c) (Baker's yeast).
    315..502     +  promoter       HIS3 promoter: S. cerevisiae HIS3
    503..1162    +  CDS            HIS3: imidazoleglycerol-phosphate dehydratase, required for histidine biosynthesis; S. cerevisiae HIS3; yeast auxotrophic marker
   1119..1412    +  CDS            YO201_YEAST (fragment): Protein uncertain: Swiss-Prot protein existence level 5. From Saccharomyces cerevisiae (strain ATCC 204508 / S288c) (Baker's yeast).
   1369..1422    +  misc_feature   bom (fragment): basis of mobility region from pBR322
   1423..1878    -  rep_origin     f1 ori (sequence partly withheld): f1 bacteriophage origin of replication; arrow indicates direction of (+) strand synthesis
   1886..2043    -  CDS            lacZα (fragment): LacZα fragment of β-galactosidase; lacZ fragment
   2046..2064    +  promoter       T7 promoter: promoter for bacteriophage T7 RNA polymerase
   2089..2733    +  promoter       GAP promoter: S. cerevisiae TDH3; promoter for glyceraldehyde-3-phosphate dehydrogenase
   2739..2762    +  misc_feature   MCS (fragment): pBluescript multiple cloning site
   2768..3484    +  CDS            ECFP: ECFP is a basic (constitutively fluorescent) cyan fluorescent protein published in 1996, derived from Aequorea victoria. It has low acid sensitivity.
   3509..3633    +  protein_bind   attR1: mutant version of attR; recombination site for the Gateway® LR reaction LR Clonase™
   3658..3688    +  promoter       lac UV5 promoter: E. coli lac promoter with an "up" mutation
   3712..3741    +  promoter       cat promoter (fragment): promoter of the E. coli cat gene encoding chloramphenicol acetyltransferase
   3742..4401    +  CDS            CmR: chloramphenicol acetyltransferase; cat; confers resistance to chloramphenicol
   4583..4741    +  CDS            ccdA (fragment): CCDA_ECO57 - Also known as H, letA. Experimental evidence at protein level: Swiss-Prot protein existence level 1. Antitoxin component of a type II toxin-antitoxin (TA) system which inhibits the post-segregational killing (PSK) of plasmid-free cells, also referred to as a plasmid addiction system. Binds to and blocks the activity of CcdB; will also remove bound CcdB protein from the CcdB-GyrA complex by forming a CcdA-CcdB complex, a process termed rejuvenation. Functions as a transcriptional corepressor for the ccdAB operon, repression also requires CcdB (By similarity). From Escherichia coli
   4746..5048    +  CDS            ccdB: CCDB_ECOLI - Also known as G, letB, letD. Experimental evidence at protein level: Swiss-Prot protein existence level 1. Toxic component of a type II toxin-antitoxin (TA) system, functioning in plasmid maintainence. Responsible for the post- segregational killing (PSK) of plasmid-free cells, also referred to as a plasmid addiction system. Half-life of over 2 hours. Cell killing by CcdB is accompanied by filamentation, defects in chromosome and plasmid segregation, defects in cell division, formation of anucleate cells, decreased DNA synthesis and plasmid loss. Interferes with the activity of DN
   5092..5216    -  protein_bind   attR2: mutant version of attR; recombination site for the Gateway® LR reaction LR Clonase™
   5223..5470    +  terminator     CYC1 terminator: S. cerevisiae CYC1; transcription terminator for CYC1
   5493..5511    -  promoter       T3 promoter: promoter for bacteriophage T3 RNA polymerase
   5556..5572    -  protein_bind   lac operator: The lac repressor binds to the lac operator to inhibit transcription in E. coli. This inhibition can be relieved by adding lactose or isopropyl-β-D-thiogalactopyranoside (IPTG). lac repressor encoded by lacI
   5580..5610    -  promoter       lac promoter: promoter for the E. coli lac operon
   5625..5646    -  protein_bind   CAP binding site: CAP binding activates transcription in the presence of cAMP. E. coli catabolite activator protein
   5659..5751    -  CDS            lacI (fragment): lac repressor; lacI; The lac repressor binds to the lac operator to inhibit transcription in E. coli. This inhibition can be relieved by adding lactose or isopropyl-β-D-thiogalactopyranoside (IPTG).
   5934..6522    -  rep_origin     ori: high-copy-number ColE1/pMB1/pBR322/pUC origin of replication
   6693..7553    -  CDS            AmpR: β-lactamase; bla; confers resistance to ampicillin, carbenicillin, and related antibiotics
   7554..7658    -  promoter       AmpR promoter: bla
   7743..35      +  CDS            rop (fragment) (across the origin): Rop protein, which maintains plasmids at low copy number; rop
