[The description below was written by a language model from this plasmid's Addgene catalogue record and pLannotate feature annotations shown in this document.]
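Description:
pAG303GPD-ECFP-ccdB is an empty Gateway destination vector for protein expression in Saccharomyces cerevisiae, built on the pRS303 backbone. It is an integrating plasmid. The feature table shows no yeast replication origin or centromere, so stable maintenance in yeast depends on insertion into the genome, with selection through the HIS3 auxotrophic marker driven by its own promoter. In E. coli it replicates from a high-copy ColE1/pUC-type origin and carries AmpR. An f1 origin and remnants of the pBluescript-style lacZα/MCS region, flanked by T7 and T3 promoters, are also present.

The expression cassette is driven by the constitutive GPD (TDH3/GAP) promoter and ends at the CYC1 terminator. Immediately downstream of the promoter is the ECFP coding sequence, followed by a Gateway cassette bounded by attR1 and attR2. This cassette contains a chloramphenicol resistance gene and the ccdB toxin gene. An LR recombination reaction with an entry clone replaces the attR-flanked cassette with the gene of interest, producing an N-terminal ECFP fusion expressed in yeast. Because CcdB poisons DNA gyrase in ordinary E. coli strains, unrecombined vector is counter-selected after the reaction. For the same reason, the empty vector itself must be propagated in a ccdB-tolerant strain, under combined chloramphenicol and ampicillin selection.

The plasmid belongs to a suite of yeast Gateway vectors designed for high-throughput genetic analysis, and it suits constitutive expression and fluorescence localisation of cyan-tagged proteins from an integrated copy. The depositor notes that the full sequence is provided for reference only and may not match the physical plasmid exactly.
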