Addgene plasmid #14278: pAG303GPD-ECFP-ccdB
Purpose: (Empty Backbone)
Depositing lab: Susan Lindquist. Depositing organization: Whitehead Institute for Biomedical Research. Publication: A suite of Gateway cloning vectors for high-throughput genetic analysis in Saccharomyces cerevisiae. Alberti S, Gitler AD, Lindquist S. Yeast. 2007 Oct . 24(10):913-9. 10.1002/yea.1502 PubMed 17583893.
Backbone
  Vector backbone: pRS303
  Vector type: Yeast Expression ; Gateway Destination
  Selectable markers: HIS3
Growth in bacteria
  Bacterial resistance: Chloramphenicol and Ampicillin, 25 & 100 μg/mL
  Growth temperature: 37°C
  Growth strain: ccdB Survival
  Growth instructions: DB3.1, ccdB Survival
  Copy number: Unknown
Gene/Insert
  Gene/Insert name: None
  Tag / fusion protein: ECFP (N terminal on backbone)
  Cloning method: Gateway Cloning
  Sequencing primers: 5′ EGFP-C
Terms and licenses: Academic/Nonprofit Terms; Industry Terms: Not Available to Industry
Depositor comments: Type of plasmid: integrating. This plasmid contains the Gateway technology from Invitrogen; Invitrogen requires purchasing of Gateway Clonase for carrying out the Gateway recombinational cloning reaction http://www.invitrogen.com Please note that the full plasmid sequence is provided as a reference only, and may not match the exact sequence of the plasmid.
How to cite: pAG303GPD-ECFP-ccdB was a gift from Susan Lindquist (Addgene plasmid # 14278 ; http://n2t.net/addgene:14278 ; RRID:Addgene_14278)
