>Addgene plasmid #14278 | pAG303GPD-ECFP-ccdB | addgene partial sequence | sequence record 20788 | 14278 with pRS_marker
CGCTAGGAGTCACTGCCAGGTATCGTTTGAACACGGCATTAGTCAGGGAAGTCATAACACAGTCCTTTCC
CGCAATTTTCTTTTTCTATTACTCTTGGCCTCCTCTAGTACACTCTATATTTTTTTATGCCTCGGTAATG
ATTTTCATTTTTTTTTTTCCACCTAGCGGATGACTCTTTTTTTTTCTTAGCGATTGGCATTATCACATAA
TGAATTATACATTATATAAAGTAATGTGATTTCTTCGAAGAATATACTAAAAAATGAGCAGGCAAGATAA
ACGAAGGCAAAGATGACAGAGCAGAAAGCCCTAGTAAAGCGTATTACAAATGAAACCAAGATTCAGATTG
CGATCTCTTTAAAGGGTGGTCCCCTAGCGATAGAGCACTCGATCTTCCCAGAAAAAGAGGCAGAAGCAGT
AGCAGAACAGGCCACACAATCGCAAGTGATTAACGTCCACACAGGTATAGGGTTTCTGGACCATATGATA
CATGCTCTGGCCAAGCATTCCGGCTGGTCGCTAATCGTTGAGTGCATTGGTGACTTACACATAGACGACC
ATCACACCACTGAAGACTGCGGGATTGCTCTCGGTCAAGCTTTTAAAGAGGCCCTAGGGGCCGTGCGTGG
AGTAAAAAGGTTTGGATCAGGATTTGCGCCTTTGGATGAGGCA
