>Addgene plasmid #14278 | pAG303GPD-ECFP-ccdB | addgene partial sequence | sequence record 20789 | 14278 with EXFP-R
TAGCCTTCGGGCATGGCGGACTTGAAGAAGTCGTGCTGCTTCATGTGGTCGGGGTAGCGGCTGAAGCACT
GCACGCCCCAGGTCAGGGTGGTCACGAGGGTGGGCCAGGGCACGGGCAGCTTGCCGGTGGTGCAGATGAA
CTTCAGGGTCAGCTTGCCGTAGGTGGCATCGCCCTCGCCCTCGCCGGACACGCTGAACTTGTGGCCGTTT
ACGTCGCCGTCCAGCTCGACCAGGATGGGCACCACCCCGGTGAACAGCTCCTCGCCCTTGCTCACCATTT
TGTCCCGGGGGATCCACTAGTTCTAGAATCCGTCGAAACTAAGTTCTGGTGTTTTAAAACTAAAAAAAAG
ACTAACTATAAAAGTAGAATTTAAGAAGTTTAAGAAATAGATTTACAGAATTACAATCAATACCTACCGT
CTTTATATACTTATTAGTCAAGTAGGGGAATAATTTCAGGGAACTGGTTTCAACCTTTTTTTTCAGCTTT
TTCCAAATCAGAGAGAGCAGAAGGTAATAGAAGGTGTAAGAAAATGAGATAGATACATGCGTGGGTCAAT
TGCCTTGTGTCATCATTTACTCCAGGCAGGTTGCATCACTCCATTGAGGTTGT
